Addgene plasmid #207875: pRset-rogRFP2
Purpose: Bacterial expression of the red fluorescent rogRFP2 redox sensor
Depositing lab: Mathew Tantama. Depositing organization: Purdue University. Publication: Neuron Activity Dependent Redox Compartmentation Revealed with a Second Generation Red-Shifted Ratiometric Sensor. Radhakrishnan S, Norley J, Wendt S, LeRoy N, Hall H, Norcross S, Doan S, Snaider J, MacVicar BA, Weake VM, Huang L, Tantama M. ACS Chem Neurosci. 2020 Sep 2;11(17):2666-2678. doi: 10.1021/acschemneuro.0c00342. Epub 2020 Aug 21. PubMed 32786310.
Backbone
  Vector backbone: pRset
  Backbone manufacturer: Invitrogen
  Backbone size w/o insert (bp): 2764
  Total vector size (bp): 4249
  Vector type: Bacterial Expression
Growth in bacteria
  Bacterial resistance: Ampicillin, 100 μg/mL
  Growth temperature: 37°C
  Growth strain: DH5alpha
  Copy number: High Copy
Gene/Insert
  Gene/Insert name: rogRFP2 (alt name: roGFP2-mApple)
  Species: Synthetic
  Insert size (bp): 1484
  Promoter: T7
  Tag / fusion protein: 6xHis (N terminal on insert)
  Cloning method: Gibson Cloning
  Sequencing primers: 5′ TAATACGACTCACTATAGGG; 3′ GCTAGTTATTGCTCAGCGG
Terms and licenses: Academic/Nonprofit Terms; Industry Terms: Not Available to Industry
How to cite: pRset-rogRFP2 was a gift from Mathew Tantama (Addgene plasmid # 207875 ; http://n2t.net/addgene:207875 ; RRID:Addgene_207875)
