[The description below was written by a language model from this plasmid's Addgene catalogue record and pLannotate feature annotations shown in this document.]
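Description:
pRset-rogRFP2 is a 4,249 bp bacterial expression plasmid built on the Invitrogen pRset backbone and used to produce the red-shifted redox sensor rogRFP2 in E. coli. It replicates from a high-copy ColE1/pUC-type origin and is selected with ampicillin through the β-lactamase gene and its own promoter. An f1 phage origin is also present, which in principle allows single-stranded DNA production. Short annotated fragments of lacZα and lacI, as well as a small match to a T7 gene 10B-derived solubility tag downstream of the insert, appear to be backbone remnants rather than functional genes.

The expression cassette is driven by the T7 promoter, so transcription depends on a host supplying T7 RNA polymerase. It includes the T7 gene 10 ribosome binding site and ends at the T7 terminator. The open reading frame begins with the standard pRset N-terminal leader: a 6xHis tag (picked up by the annotation tool as a fragment of a composite tag), the T7 gene 10 leader peptide and the Xpress epitope with its enterokinase cleavage site. This leader allows affinity purification, detection and possible tag removal.

The synthetic insert of about 1.5 kb, assembled by Gibson cloning, follows the leader and is a direct fusion of roGFP2 to mApple. The automated annotation labels the first half as an EGFP variant, consistent with the GFP-derived, redox-sensitive roGFP2 domain named in the catalogue entry. According to the record, the fusion acts as a red fluorescent, ratiometric redox sensor. The construct is intended for bacterial expression of the sensor, for which the His tag would allow purification of the recombinant protein.
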