Features (pLannotate 1.2.2; 15 found; start..end, strand, type, name):
     20..38      +  promoter       T7 promoter: promoter for bacteriophage T7 RNA polymerase
     70..92      +  RBS            RBS: efficient ribosome binding site from bacteriophage T7 gene 10 (Olins and Rangwala, 1989)
    112..132     +  CDS            capTEV™ (fragment): composite tag for in vivo biotinylation, TEV protease cleavage, and 6xHis tagging
    133..165     +  CDS            T7 tag (gene 10 leader): leader peptide from bacteriophage T7 gene 10 promotes efficient translation in E. coli
    169..192     +  CDS            Xpress™ tag: Xpress™ epitope tag, including an enterokinase recognition and cleavage site
    208..888     +  CDS            (3-F)Tyr-EGFP: (3-F)Tyr-EGFP is a basic (constitutively fluorescent) green fluorescent protein published in 2004, derived from Aequorea victoria.
    889..1584    +  CDS            mApple: mApple is a basic (constitutively fluorescent) red fluorescent protein published in 2008, derived from Discosoma sp.. It is reported to be a rapidly-maturing monomer with high acid sensitivity.
   1607..1656    +  CDS            SET1 (fragment): solubility-enhancement tag derived from T7 phage gene 10B
   1664..1711    +  terminator     T7 terminator: transcription terminator for bacteriophage T7 RNA polymerase
   1737..1803    +  CDS            lacZα (fragment): LacZα fragment of β-galactosidase; lacZ fragment
   1808..2236    +  rep_origin     f1 ori (sequence partly withheld): f1 bacteriophage origin of replication; arrow indicates direction of (+) strand synthesis
   2289..2393    +  promoter       AmpR promoter: bla
   2394..3254    +  CDS            AmpR: β-lactamase; bla; confers resistance to ampicillin, carbenicillin, and related antibiotics
   3425..4013    +  rep_origin     ori: high-copy-number ColE1/pMB1/pBR322/pUC origin of replication
   4196..4249    +  CDS            lacI (fragment): lac repressor; lacI; The lac repressor binds to the lac operator to inhibit transcription in E. coli. This inhibition can be relieved by adding lactose or isopropyl-β-D-thiogalactopyranoside (IPTG).
>Addgene plasmid #207875 | pRset-rogRFP2 | addgene full sequence | sequence record 409924 | Addgene NGS Result
GATCTCGATCCCGCGAAATTAATACGACTCACTATAGGGAGACCACAACGGTTTCCCTCTAGAAATAATT
TTGTTTAACTTTAAGAAGGAGATATACATATGCGGGGTTCTCATCATCATCATCATCATGGTATGGCTAG
CATGACTGGTGGACAGCAAATGGGTCGGGATCTGTACGACGATGACGATAAGGATCCCACCATGGTGAGC
AAGGGCGAGGAGCTGTTCACCGGGGTGGTGCCCATCCTGGTCGAGCTGGACGGCGACGTAAACGGCCACA
AGTTCAGCGTGTCCGGCGAGGGCGAGGGCGATGCCACCTACGGCAAGCTGACCCTGAAGTTCATCTCCAC
CACCGGCAAGCTGCCCGTGCCCTGGCCCACCCTCGTGACCACCCTGACCTACGGCGTGCAGTGCTTCAGC
CGCTACCCCGACCACATGAAGCAGCACGACTTCTTCAAGTCCGCCATGCCCGAAGGCTACGTCCAGGAGC
GCACCATCTTCTTCAAGGACGACGGCAACTACAAGACCCGCGCCGAGGTGAAGTTCGAGGGCGACACCCT
GGTGAACCGCATCGAGCTGAAGGGCATCGACTTCAAGGAGGACGGCAACATCCTGGGGCACAAGCTGGAG
TACAACTACAACTGCCACAACGTCTATATCATGGCCGACAAGCAGAAGAACGGCATCAAGGTGAACTTCA
AGATCCGCCACAACATCGAGGACGGCAGCGTGCAGCTCGCCGACCACTACCAGCAGAACACCCCCATCGG
CGACGGCCCCGTGCTGCTGCCCGACAACCACTACCTGAGCACCTGCTCCGCCCTGAGCAAAGACCCCAAC
GAGAAGCGCGATCACATGGTCCTGCTGGAGTTCGTGACCGCTGCAGGTGGAGAGGAAAACAACATGGCCA
TCATCAAGGAGTTCATGCGCTTCAAGGTGCACATGGAGGGCTCCGTGAACGGCCACGAGTTCGAGATCGA
GGGCGAGGGCGAGGGCCGCCCCTACGAGGCCTTTCAGACCGCTAAGCTGAAGGTGACCAAGGGTGGCCCC
CTGCCCTTCGCCTGGGACATCCTGTCCCCTCAGTTCATGTACGGCTCCAAGGTCTACATTAAGCACCCAG
CCGACATCCCCGACTACTTCAAGCTGTCCTTCCCCGAGGGCTTCAGGTGGGAGCGCGTGATGAACTTCGA
GGACGGCGGCATTATTCACGTTAACCAGGACTCCTCCCTGCAGGACGGCGTGTTCATCTACAAGGTGAAG
CTGCGCGGCACCAACTTCCCCTCCGACGGCCCCGTAATGCAGAAGAAGACCATGGGCTGGGAGGCCTCCG
AGGAGCGGATGTACCCCGAGGACGGCGCCCTGAAGAGCGAGATCAAGAAGAGGCTGAAGCTGAAGGACGG
CGGCCACTACGCCGCCGAGGTCAAGACCACCTACAAGGCCAAGAAGCCCGTGCAGCTGCCCGGCGCCTAC
ATCGTCGACATCAAGTTGGACATCGTGTCCCACAACGAGGACTACACCATCGTGGAACAGTACGAACGCG
CCGAGGGTCGTCACTCTACCGGCGGCATGGACGAGCTGTACAAGTAAGAATTCGAAGCTTGATCCGGCTG
CTAACAAAGCCCGAAAGGAAGCTGAGTTGGCTGCTGCCACCGCTGAGCAATAACTAGCATAACCCCTTGG
GGCCTCTAAACGGGTCTTGAGGGGTTTTTTGCTGAAAGGAGGAACTATATCCGGATCTGGCGTAATAGCG
AAGAGGCCCGCACCGATCGCCCTTCCCAACAGTTGCGCAGCCTGAATGGCGAATGGG
[124 nt withheld, positions 1808-1931]
C
[91 nt withheld, positions 1933-2023]
A
[49 nt withheld, positions 2025-2073]
CCTTTGACGTTGGAGTCCACGTTCTTT
[37 nt withheld, positions 2101-2137]
ACCCTATCTCGGTCTATTCTTTTGATTTATAAGGGATTTTGCCGATTTCGGCCTATTGGTTAAAAAATGA
GCTGATTTAACAAAAATTTAACGCGAATTTTAACAAAATATTAACGCTTACAATTTAGGTGGCACTTTTC
GGGGAAATGTGCGCGGAACCCCTATTTGTTTATTTTTCTAAATACATTCAAATATGTATCCGCTCATGAG
ACAATAACCCTGATAAATGCTTCAATAATATTGAAAAAGGAAGAGTATGAGTATTCAACATTTCCGTGTC
GCCCTTATTCCCTTTTTTGCGGCATTTTGCCTTCCTGTTTTTGCTCACCCAGAAACGCTGGTGAAAGTAA
AAGATGCTGAAGATCAGTTGGGTGCACGAGTGGGTTACATCGAACTGGATCTCAACAGCGGTAAGATCCT
TGAGAGTTTTCGCCCCGAAGAACGTTTTCCAATGATGAGCACTTTTAAAGTTCTGCTATGTGGCGCGGTA
TTATCCCGTATTGACGCCGGGCAAGAGCAACTCGGTCGCCGCATACACTATTCTCAGAATGACTTGGTTG
AGTACTCACCAGTCACAGAAAAGCATCTTACGGATGGCATGACAGTAAGAGAATTATGCAGTGCTGCCAT
AACCATGAGTGATAACACTGCGGCCAACTTACTTCTGACAACGATCGGAGGACCGAAGGAGCTAACCGCT
TTTTTGCACAACATGGGGGATCATGTAACTCGCCTTGATCGTTGGGAACCGGAGCTGAATGAAGCCATAC
CAAACGACGAGCGTGACACCACGATGCCTGTAGCAATGGCAACAACGTTGCGCAAACTATTAACTGGCGA
ACTACTTACTCTAGCTTCCCGGCAACAATTAATAGACTGGATGGAGGCGGATAAAGTTGCAGGACCACTT
CTGCGCTCGGCCCTTCCGGCTGGCTGGTTTATTGCTGATAAATCTGGAGCCGGTGAGCGTGGGTCTCGCG
GTATCATTGCAGCACTGGGGCCAGATGGTAAGCCCTCCCGTATCGTAGTTATCTACACGACGGGGAGTCA
GGCAACTATGGATGAACGAAATAGACAGATCGCTGAGATAGGTGCCTCACTGATTAAGCATTGGTAACTG
TCAGACCAAGTTTACTCATATATACTTTAGATTGATTTAAAACTTCATTTTTAATTTAAAAGGATCTAGG
TGAAGATCCTTTTTGATAATCTCATGACCAAAATCCCTTAACGTGAGTTTTCGTTCCACTGAGCGTCAGA
CCCCGTAGAAAAGATCAAAGGATCTTCTTGAGATCCTTTTTTTCTGCGCGTAATCTGCTGCTTGCAAACA
AAAAAACCACCGCTACCAGCGGTGGTTTGTTTGCCGGATCAAGAGCTACCAACTCTTTTTCCGAAGGTAA
CTGGCTTCAGCAGAGCGCAGATACCAAATACTGTTCTTCTAGTGTAGCCGTAGTTAGGCCACCACTTCAA
GAACTCTGTAGCACCGCCTACATACCTCGCTCTGCTAATCCTGTTACCAGTGGCTGCTGCCAGTGGCGAT
AAGTCGTGTCTTACCGGGTTGGACTCAAGACGATAGTTACCGGATAAGGCGCAGCGGTCGGGCTGAACGG
GGGGTTCGTGCACACAGCCCAGCTTGGAGCGAACGACCTACACCGAACTGAGATACCTACAGCGTGAGCT
ATGAGAAAGCGCCACGCTTCCCGAAGGGAGAAAGGCGGACAGGTATCCGGTAAGCGGCAGGGTCGGAACA
GGAGAGCGCACGAGGGAGCTTCCAGGGGGAAACGCCTGGTATCTTTATAGTCCTGTCGGGTTTCGCCACC
TCTGACTTGAGCGTCGATTTTTGTGATGCTCGTCAGGGGGGCGGAGCCTATGGAAAAACGCCAGCAACGC
GGCCTTTTTACGGTTCCTGGCCTTTTGCTGGCCTTTTGCTCACATGTTCTTTCCTGCGTTATCCCCTGAT
TCTGTGGATAACCGTATTACCGCCTTTGAGTGAGCTGATACCGCTCGCCGCAGCCGAACGACCGAGCGCA
GCGAGTCAGTGAGCGAGGAAGCGGAAGAGCGCCCAATACGCAAACCGCCTCTCCCCGCGCGTTGGCCGAT
TCATTAATGCAG
